Addgene plasmid #1999: PCTAIRE-1-HA
Depositing lab: Sander van den Heuvel. Depositing organization: Massachusetts General Hospital. Publication: Distinct roles for cyclin-dependent kinases in cell cycle control. van den Heuvel S, Harlow E. Science 1993 Dec 24;262(5142):2050-4. 10.1126/science.8266103 PubMed 8266103.
Backbone
  Vector backbone: pCMV-neo-Bam
  Backbone size w/o insert (bp): 6550
  Vector type: Mammalian Expression
  Selectable markers: Neomycin (select with G418)
Growth in bacteria
  Bacterial resistance: Ampicillin, 100 μg/mL
  Growth temperature: 37°C
  Growth strain: DH5alpha
  Copy number: High Copy
Gene/Insert
  Gene/Insert name: PCTAIRE-1 (alt names: PCTAIRE protein kinase 1; PCTK1)
  Species: H. sapiens (human)
  Insert size (bp): 1500
  Entrez Gene: CDK16 (a.k.a. PCTAIRE, PCTAIRE1, PCTGAIRE, PCTK1)
  Tag / fusion protein: HA (C terminal on insert)
  Cloning method: Restriction Enzyme; 5′ cloning site BamHI (destroyed during cloning); 3′ cloning site BamHI (destroyed during cloning)
  Sequencing primers: 5′ Bglob-intron-F; 3′ Bglob-pA-R
Terms and licenses: Academic/Nonprofit Terms; Industry Terms: Not Available to Industry
Depositor comments: See scanned map.
How to cite: PCTAIRE-1-HA was a gift from Sander van den Heuvel (Addgene plasmid # 1999 ; http://n2t.net/addgene:1999 ; RRID:Addgene_1999)
