[The description below was written by a language model from this plasmid's Addgene catalogue record.]
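Description:
PCTAIRE-1-HA is a mammalian expression plasmid built on the pCMV-neo-Bam backbone (about 6.55 kb without insert) that carries the human PCTAIRE-1 cDNA, also known as PCTAIRE protein kinase 1 or PCTK1 and now designated CDK16. The insert is roughly 1.5 kb and encodes the kinase fused at its C terminus to an HA epitope tag, which allows the expressed protein to be detected or immunoprecipitated with anti-HA antibodies independently of the endogenous protein. The cDNA was placed into the BamHI cloning site of the vector, and both flanking BamHI sites were destroyed in the process, so the insert cannot be released with that enzyme.

The record does not list the promoter explicitly, but the backbone name indicates CMV-driven expression, and the recommended sequencing primers (located in a beta-globin intron and a beta-globin polyadenylation region) suggest that the insert sits between these processing elements, which typically support efficient splicing and 3′ end formation of the transcript. In bacteria the plasmid is maintained at high copy number under ampicillin selection. In mammalian cells a neomycin resistance marker permits G418 selection of transfected or stably expressing cells. No feature table or sequence annotation accompanies the record, so the exact arrangement of elements is documented only by the depositor's scanned map. The construct originates from work comparing the roles of different cyclin-dependent kinase family members in cell cycle control, and is suited to transient or stable overexpression of tagged PCTAIRE-1 in mammalian cells for such functional and biochemical studies.
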