>Addgene plasmid #1999 | PCTAIRE-1-HA | addgene partial sequence | sequence record 16979 | Bglob-intron-F 5'-ctggtcatcatcctgccttt-3'
AGTCCAAACCGGGGCCCCTCTGCTAACCATGTTCATGCCTTCTTCTCTTTCCTACAGCTCCTGGGCAACG
TGCTGGTTGTTGTGCTGTCTCATCATTTTGGCAAAGAATTCCTCGACGGATCAATTCCATGGATCGGATG
AAGAAGATCAAACGGCAGCTGTCAATGACACTCCGAGGTGGCCGAGGCATAGACAAGACCAATGGTGCCC
CTGAGCAGATAGGCCTGGATGAGAGTGGTGGTGGTGGCGGCAGTGACCCTGGAGAGGCCCCCACACGTGC
TGCTCCTGGGGAACTTCGTTCTGCACGGGGCCCACTCAGCTCTGCACCAGAGATTGTGCACGAGGACTTG
AAGATGGGGTCTGATGGGGAGAGTGACCAGGCTTCAGCCACGTCCTCGGATGAGGTGCAGTCTCCAGTGA
GAGTGCGTATGCGCAACCATCCCCCACGCAAGATCTCCACTGAGGACATCAACAAGCGCCTATCACTACC
AGCTGACATCCGGCTGCCTGAGGGCTACCTGGAGAAGCTGACCCTCAATAGCCCCATCTTTGACAAGCCC
CTCAGCCGCCGCCTCCGTCGTGTCAGCCTATCTGAGATTGGCTTTGGGAAACTGGAGACCTACATTAAGC
TGGACAAACTGGGCGAGGGTACCTATGCCACCGTC
